Addgene plasmid #154511: pEPYC0CM0373
Purpose: Phytobricks Level 0 part
Depositing lab: Nicola Patron. Depositing organization: Earlham Institute. Publication: Rational design of minimal synthetic promoters for plants. Cai YM, Kallam K, Tidd H, Gendarini G, Salzman A, Patron NJ. Nucleic Acids Res. 2020 Aug 28. pii: 5897334. doi: 10.1093/nar/gkaa682. PubMed 32856047.
Backbone
  Vector backbone: pUAP1
  Vector type: Synthetic Biology
Growth in bacteria
  Bacterial resistance: Chloramphenicol, 25 μg/mL
  Growth temperature: 37°C
  Growth strain: NEB Stable
  Copy number: High Copy
Gene/Insert
  Gene/Insert name: MinSyn_008
  Species: Synthetic
  Cloning method: Restriction Enzyme; 5′ cloning site BpiI (destroyed during cloning); 3′ cloning site BpiI (destroyed during cloning)
Terms and licenses: Academic/Nonprofit Terms; Industry Terms: Not Available to Industry
Depositor comments: Please visit https://www.biorxiv.org/content/10.1101/2020.05.14.095406v1 for bioRxiv preprint.
How to cite: pEPYC0CM0373 was a gift from Nicola Patron (Addgene plasmid # 154511 ; http://n2t.net/addgene:154511 ; RRID:Addgene_154511)
