[The description below was written by a language model from this plasmid's Addgene catalogue record and pLannotate feature annotations shown in this document.]
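Description:
pEPYC0CM0373 is a small (about 2.2 kb) synthetic-biology plasmid that carries a Phytobricks Level 0 standard part in the pUAP1 universal acceptor backbone. It is maintained in E. coli as a high-copy plasmid through a ColE1/pUC-type origin of replication. Selection is by chloramphenicol, conferred by a cat (chloramphenicol acetyltransferase) gene driven by its native cat promoter and followed by the phage lambda t0 terminator. The annotated sequence also contains two further bacterial terminators, a putative terminator and a his operon terminator. They lie on either side of an otherwise unannotated stretch, a layout consistent with insulating the cloned part from read-through transcription from the backbone.

The insert is MinSyn_008, a fully synthetic sequence cloned between BpiI sites that were destroyed during assembly. This is the usual outcome when a part is domesticated into a Level 0 acceptor by Type IIS cloning. The automated feature table does not annotate the insert, so its composition and exact coordinates cannot be read from the record. The name and the associated publication on the rational design of minimal synthetic promoters for plants indicate that it is one of a series of minimal synthetic plant promoter parts. The record does not state its cis-element content, its strength, or the fusion overhangs that define its position in the Phytobrick syntax.

As a Level 0 part, the plasmid has no plant expression cassette, plant selectable marker or T-DNA borders of its own. It serves as a storage and donor vector from which the promoter part can be released and combined with other standard parts, such as coding sequences and terminators, in Golden Gate/MoClo-type assemblies to build transcription units for plant expression.
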