Features (pLannotate 1.2.2; 6 found; start..end, strand, type, name):
    127..224     -  promoter       cat promoter: promoter of the E. coli cat gene encoding chloramphenicol acetyltransferase
    310..353     -  terminator     bacterial terminator: putative bacterial transcription terminator
    513..570     +  terminator     his operon terminator: This putative transcriptin terminator from the E. coli his operon has a 2-bp deletion introduced during synthesis. Its efficiency has not been determined.
    765..1353    -  rep_origin     ori: high-copy-number ColE1/pMB1/pBR322/pUC origin of replication
   1536..1630    -  terminator     lambda t0 terminator: transcription terminator from phage lambda
   1654..126     -  CDS            cat (across the origin): CAT_ECOLX - Experimental evidence at protein level: Swiss-Prot protein existence level 1. This enzyme is an effector of chloramphenicol resistance in bacteria. From Escherichia coli. This protein is used as a marker in many commonly used cloning vectors, such as pACYC184.
>Addgene plasmid #154511 | pEPYC0CM0373 | depositor full sequence | sequence record 299383 | pEPYC0CM0373 sequence 2184 bps
CGTAATATCCAGCTGAACGGTCTGGTTATAGGTACATTGAGCAACTGACTGAAATGCCTCAAAATGTTCT
TTACGATGCCATTGGGATATATCAACGGTGGTATATCCAGTGATTTTTTTCTCCATTTTAGCTTCCTTAG
CTCCTGAAAATCTCGATAACTCAAAAAATACGCCCGGTAGTGATCTTATTTCATTATGGTGAAAGTTGGA
ACCTCTTACGTGCCCGATCAACTCGAGTGCCACCTGACGTCTAAGAAACCATTATTATCATGACATTAAC
CTATAAAAATAGGCGTATCACGAGGCAGAATTTCAGATAAAAAAAATCCTTAGCTTTCGCTAAGGATGAT
TTCTGGAATTCGGTCTCAGGAGGGAGGCGTGTCGTTTTAGTGAGGGGAAAAAGAAGAGGTGGAAAAAGAA
GAGGTGGAAAAAGAAGAGGTCTATATAAGGTTTTGCTATTCATTGAAAGCAGTAGTGACTGATTTGTATA
TAATGTACTCGAGACCCTGCAGTCCGGCAAAAAAGGGCAAGGTGTCACCACCCTGCCCTTTTTCTTTAAA
ACCGAAAAGATTACTTCGCGTTATGCAGGCTTCCTCGCTCACTGACTCGCTGCGCTCGGTCGTTCGGCTG
CGGCGAGCGGTATCAGCTCACTCAAAGGCGGTAATACGGTTATCCACAGAATCAGGGGATAACGCAGGAA
AGAACATGTGAGCAAAAGGCCAGCAAAAGGCCAGGAACCGTAAAAAGGCCGCGTTGCTGGCGTTTTTCCA
CAGGCTCCGCCCCCCTGACGAGCATCACAAAAATCGACGCTCAAGTCAGAGGTGGCGAAACCCGACAGGA
CTATAAAGATACCAGGCGTTTCCCCCTGGAAGCTCCCTCGTGCGCTCTCCTGTTCCGACCCTGCCGCTTA
CCGGATACCTGTCCGCCTTTCTCCCTTCGGGAAGCGTGGCGCTTTCTCATAGCTCACGCTGTAGGTATCT
CAGTTCGGTGTAGGTCGTTCGCTCCAAGCTGGGCTGTGTGCACGAACCCCCCGTTCAGCCCGACCGCTGC
GCCTTATCCGGTAACTATCGTCTTGAGTCCAACCCGGTAAGACACGACTTATCGCCACTGGCAGCAGCCA
CTGGTAACAGGATTAGCAGAGCGAGGTATGTAGGCGGTGCTACAGAGTTCTTGAAGTGGTGGCCTAACTA
CGGCTACACTAGAAGAACAGTATTTGGTATCTGCGCTCTGCTGAAGCCAGTTACCTTCGGAAAAAGAGTT
GGTAGCTCTTGATCCGGCAAACAAACCACCGCTGGTAGCGGTGGTTTTTTTGTTTGCAAGCAGCAGATTA
CGCGCAGAAAAAAAGGATCTCAAGAAGATCCTTTGATCTTTTCTACGGGGTCTGACGCTCAGTGGAACGA
AAACTCACGTTAAGGGATTTTGGTCATGAGATTATCAAAAAGGATCTTCACCTAGATCCTTTTAAATTAA
AAATGAAGTTTTAAATCAATCTAAAGTATATATGAGTAAACTTGGTCTGACAGCTCGAGGCTTGGATTCT
CACCAATAAAAAACGCCCGGCGGCAACCGAGCGTTCTGAACAAATCCAGATGGAGTTCTGAGGTCATTAC
TGGATCTATCAACAGGAGTCCAAGCGAGCTCGATATCAAATTACGCCCCGCCCTGCCACTCATCGCAGTA
CTGTTGTAATTCATTAAGCATTCTGCCGACATGGAAGCCATCACAAACGGCATGATGAACCTGAATCGCC
AGCGGCATCAGCACCTTGTCGCCTTGCGTATAATATTTGCCCATGGTGAAAACGGGGGCGAAGAAGTTGT
CCATATTGGCCACGTTTAAATCAAAACTGGTGAAACTCACCCAGGGATTGGCTGAGACGAAAAACATATT
CTCAATAAACCCTTTAGGGAAATAGGCCAGGTTTTCACCGTAACACGCCACATCTTGCGAATATATGTGT
AGAAACTGCCGGAAATCGTCGTGGTATTCACTCCAGAGCGATGAAAACGTTTCAGTTTGCTCATGGAAAA
CGGTGTAACAAGGGTGAACACTATCCCATATCACCAGCTCACCGTCTTTCATTGCCATACGAAATTCCGG
ATGAGCATTCATCAGGCGGGCAAGAATGTGAATAAAGGCCGGATAAAACTTGTGCTTATTTTTCTTTACG
GTCTTTAAAAAGGC
